>Addgene plasmid #30523 | pBSHSP:FLP;CMV:tdTomato-SceI | depositor full sequence | sequence record 14094 | Author sequence
CTAAATTGTAAGCGTTAATATTTTGTTAAAATTCGCGTTAAATTTTTGTTAAATCAGCTCATTTTTTAAC
CAATAGGCCGAAATCGGCAAAATCCCTTATAAATCAAAAGAATAGACCGAGATAGGGT
[37 nt withheld, positions 129-165]
AAAGAACGTGGACTCCAACGTCAAAGG
[49 nt withheld, positions 193-241]
T
[91 nt withheld, positions 243-333]
G
[124 nt withheld, positions 335-458]
CCCATTCGCCATTCAGGCTGCGCAACTGTTGGGAAGGGCGATCGGTGCGGGCCTCTTCGCTATTACGCCA
GCTGGCGAAAGGGGGATGTGCTGCAAGGCGATTAAGTTGGGTAACGCCAGGGTTTTCCCAGTCACGACGT
TGTAAAACGACGGCCAGTGAGCGCGTAGGGATAACAGGGTAATGCGCGCGTAATACGACTCACTATAGGG
CGAATTGGGTACCGGGCCCAATGCATTGGCGCCGCGGCCGCGAATTAAAAAACCTCCCACACCTCCCCCT
GAACCTGAAACATAAAATGAATGCAATTGTTGTTGTTAACTTGTTTATTGCAGCTTATAATGGTTACAAA
TAAAGCAATAGCATCACAAATTTCACAAATAAAGCATTTTTTTCACTGCATTCTAGTTGTGGTTTGTCCA
AACTCATCAATGTATCTTATCATGTCTGGATCTACGTAATACGACTCACTATAGTTCTAGAATGCGTCTA
TTTATGTAGGATGAAAGGTAGTCTAGTACCTCCTGTGATATTATCCCATTCCATGCGGGGTATCGTATGC
TTCCTTCAGCACTACCCTTTAGCTGTTCTATATGCTGCCACTCCTCAATTGGATTAGTCTCATCCTTCAA
TGCTATCATTTCCTTTGATATTGGATCATATGCATAGTACCGAGAAACTAGTGCGAAGTAGTGATCAGGT
ATTGCTGTTATCTGATGAGTATACGTTGTCCTGGCCACGGCAGAAGCACGCTTATCGCTCCAATTTCCCA
CAACATTAGTCAACTCCGTTAGGCCCTTCATTGACAGAAATGAGGTCATCAAATGTCTTCCAATGTGAGA
TTTTGGGCCATTCTTTATAGCAAAGATTGGATAAGGCGCATTTTTCTTCAAAGCCTTGTTGTACGATCTG
ACTAAGTTATCTTTTAATAATTGGTATTCCTGTTTGTTGCTTGAAGAATTGCCGGTCCTATTTACTCGTT
TTAGGACTGGTTCAGAATTCCTCAAAAATTCATCCAAATATACAAGTGGATCGATCCTACCCCTTGCGCT
AAAGAAGTATATGTGCCTACTAACGCTTGTCTTTGTCTCTGTCACTAAACACTGGATTATTACTCCCAGA
TACTTATTTTGGACTAATTTAAATGATTTCGGATCAACGTTCTTAATATCGCTGAATCTTCCACAATTGA
TGAAAGTAGCTAGGAAGAGGAATTGGTATAAAGTTTTTGTTTTTGTAAATCTCGAGGTATACTCAAACGA
ATTTAGTATTTTCTCAGTGATCTCCCAGATGCTTTCACCCTCACTTAGAAGTGCTTTAAGCATTTTTTTA
CTGTGGCTATTTCCCTTATCTGCTTCTTCCGATGATTCGAACTGTAATTGCAAACTACTTACAATATCAG
TGATATCAGATTGATGTTTTTGTCCATTGTAAGGAATAATTGTAAATTCCCAAGCAGGAATTAATTTCTT
TAATGAGGCTTCCAGAATTGTTGCTTTTTGCGTCTTGTATTTAAACTGGAGTGATTTGTTGACAATATCG
AAACTCAGCGAATTGCTTATGATAGTATTATAGCTCATGAATGTGGCTCTCTTGATTGCTGTTCCGTTAT
GAGTAATCATCCAACATAAATAGGTTAGTTCAGCAGCACATGATGCTATTTTTTCCCCTGAAGGTCTTTC
AAACCTTTCCACAAACTGACGAACCAGGACCTTAGGTGGTGTTTTACATAATATATCAAATTGTGGCATG
GTGGCTGTGGATCCTGCAAAAAGAACAAGTAGCTTGTATTCTATAGTGTCACCTAAATCATCCGTCCGGT
NNNGTCGACCATAGCCAATTCAATATGGCGTATATGGACTCATGCCAATTCAATATGGTGGATCTGGACC
TGTGCCAATTCAATATGGCGTATATGGACTCGTGCCAATTCAATATGGTGGATCTGGACCCCAGCCAATT
CAATATGGCGGACTTGGCACCATGCCAATTCAATATGGCGGACTTGGCACTGTGCCAACTGGGGAGGGGT
CTACTTGGCACGGTGCCAAGTTTGAGGAGGGGTCTTGGCCCTGTGCCAAGTCCGCCATATTGAATTGGCA
TGGTGCCAATAATGGCGGCCATATTGGCTATATGCCAGGATCAATATATAGGCAATATCCAATATGGCCC
TATGCCAATATGGCTATTGGCCAGGTTCAATACTATGTATTGGCCCTATGCCATATAGTATTCCATATAT
GGGTTTTCCTATTGACGTAGATAGCCCCTCCCAATGGGCGGTCCCATATACCATATATGGGGCTTCCTAA
TACCGCCCATAGCCACTCCCCCATTGACGTCAATGGTCTCTATATATGGTCTTTCCTATTGACGTCATAT
GGGCGGTCCTATTGACGTATATGGCGCCTCCCCCATTGACGTCAATTACGGTAAATGGCCCGCCTGGCTC
AATGCCCATTGACGTCAATAGGACCACCCACCATTGACGTCAATGGGATGGCTCATTGCCCATTCATATC
CGTTCTCACGCCCCCTATTGACGTCAATGACGGTAAATGGCCCACTTGGCAGTACATCAATATCTATTAA
TAGTAACTTGGCAAGTACATTACTATTGGAAGTACGCCAGGGTACATTGGCAGTACTCCCATTGACGTCA
ATGGCGGTAAATGGCCCGCGATGGCTGCCAAGTACATCCCCATTGACGTCAATGGGGAGGGGCAATGACG
CAAATGGGCGTTCCATTGACGTAAATGGGCGGTAGGCGTGCCTAATGGGAGGTCTATATAAGCAATGCTC
GTTTAGGGAACCGCCATTCTGCCTGGGGACGTCGGAGCAAGCTTGATTTAGGTGACACTATAGAATACAA
GCTACTTGTTCTTTTTGCAGGATCCATGGTGAGCAAGGGCGAGGAGGTCATCAAAGAGTTCATGCGCTTC
AAGGTGCGCATGGAGGGCTCCATGAACGGCCACGAGTTCGAGATCGAGGGCGAGGGCGAGGGCCGCCCCT
ACGAGGGCACCCAGACCGCCAAGCTGAAGGTGACCAAGGGCGGCCCCCTGCCCTTCGCCTGGGACATCCT
GTCCCCCCAGTTCATGTACGGCTCCAAGGCGTACGTGAAGCACCCCGCCGACATCCCCGATTACAAGAAG
CTGTCCTTCCCCGAGGGCTTCAAGTGGGAGCGCGTGATGAACTTCGAGGACGGCGGTCTGGTGACCGTGA
CCCAGGACTCCTCCCTGCAGGACGGCACGCTGATCTACAAGGTGAAGATGCGCGGCACCAACTTCCCCCC
CGACGGCCCCGTAATGCAGAAGAAGACCATGGGCTGGGAGGCCTCCACCGAGCGCCTGTACCCCCGCGAC
GGCGTGCTGAAGGGCGAGATCCACCAGGCCCTGAAGCTGAAGGACGGCGGCCACTACCTGGTGGAGTTCA
AGACCATCTACATGGCCAAGAAGCCCGTGCAACTGCCCGGCTACTACTACGTGGACACCAAGCTGGACAT
CACCTCCCACAACGAGGACTACACCATCGTGGAACAGTACGAGCGCTCCGAGGGCCGCCACCACCTGTTC
CTGGGGCATGGCACCGGCAGCACCGGCAGCGGCAGCTCCGGCACCGCCTCCTCCGAGGACAACAACATGG
CCGTCATCAAAGAGTTCATGCGCTTCAAGGTGCGCATGGAGGGCTCCATGAACGGCCACGAGTTCGAGAT
CGAGGGCGAGGGCGAGGGCCGCCCCTACGAGGGCACCCAGACCGCCAAGCTGAAGGTGACCAAGGGCGGC
CCCCTGCCCTTCGCCTGGGACATCCTGTCCCCCCAGTTCATGTACGGCTCCAAGGCGTACGTGAAGCACC
CCGCCGACATCCCCGATTACAAGAAGCTGTCCTTCCCCGAGGGCTTCAAGTGGGAGCGCGTGATGAACTT
CGAGGACGGCGGTCTGGTGACCGTGACCCAGGACTCCTCCCTGCAGGACGGCACGCTGATCTACAAGGTG
AAGATGCGCGGCACCAACTTCCCCCCCGACGGCCCCGTAATGCAGAAGAAGACCATGGGCTGGGAGGCCT
CCACCGAGCGCCTGTACCCCCGCGACGGCGTGCTGAAGGGCGAGATCCACCAGGCCCTGAAGCTGAAGGA
CGGCGGCCACTACCTGGTGGAGTTCAAGACCATCTACATGGCCAAGAAGCCCGTGCAACTGCCCGGCTAC
TACTACGTGGACACCAAGCTGGACATCACCTCCCACAACGAGGACTACACCATCGTGGAACAGTACGAGC
GCTCCGAGGGCCGCCACCACCTGTTCCTGTACGGCATGGACGAGCTGTACAAGTAAGAGCTCGAGCCTCT
AGAACTATAGTGAGTCGTATTACGTAGATCCAGACATGATAAGATACATTGATGAGTTTGGACAAACCAC
AACTAGAATGCAGTGAAAAAAATGCTTTATTTGTGAAATTTGTGATGCTATTGCTTTATTTGTAACCATT
ATAAGCTGCAATAAACAAGTTAACAACAACAATTGCATTCATTTTATGTTTCAGGTTCAGGGGGAGGTGT
GGGAGGTTTTTTAATTCGCGGCCGCGGTATCGATAAGCTTGATATCGAATTCCTGCAGCCCGGGGGATCC
ACTAGTTCTAGAGCGGCCGCCACCGCGGTGGAGCTCCAGCTTTTGTTCCCTTTAGTGAGGGTTAATTGCG
CGCATTACCCTGTTATCCCTACGCGCTTGGCGTAATCATGGTCATAGCTGTTTCCTGTGTGAAATTGTTA
TCCGCTCACAATTCCACACAACATACGAGCCGGAAGCATAAAGTGTAAAGCCTGGGGTGCCTAATGAGTG
AGCTAACTCACATTAATTGCGTTGCGCTCACTGCCCGCTTTCCAGTCGGGAAACCTGTCGTGCCAGCTGC
ATTAATGAATCGGCCAACGCGCGGGGAGAGGCGGTTTGCGTATTGGGCGCTCTTCCGCTTCCTCGCTCAC
TGACTCGCTGCGCTCGGTCGTTCGGCTGCGGCGAGCGGTATCAGCTCACTCAAAGGCGGTAATACGGTTA
TCCACAGAATCAGGGGATAACGCAGGAAAGAACATGTGAGCAAAAGGCCAGCAAAAGGCCAGGAACCGTA
AAAAGGCCGCGTTGCTGGCGTTTTTCCATAGGCTCCGCCCCCCTGACGAGCATCACAAAAATCGACGCTC
AAGTCAGAGGTGGCGAAACCCGACAGGACTATAAAGATACCAGGCGTTTCCCCCTGGAAGCTCCCTCGTG
CGCTCTCCTGTTCCGACCCTGCCGCTTACCGGATACCTGTCCGCCTTTCTCCCTTCGGGAAGCGTGGCGC
TTTCTCATAGCTCACGCTGTAGGTATCTCAGTTCGGTGTAGGTCGTTCGCTCCAAGCTGGGCTGTGTGCA
CGAACCCCCCGTTCAGCCCGACCGCTGCGCCTTATCCGGTAACTATCGTCTTGAGTCCAACCCGGTAAGA
CACGACTTATCGCCACTGGCAGCAGCCACTGGTAACAGGATTAGCAGAGCGAGGTATGTAGGCGGTGCTA
CAGAGTTCTTGAAGTGGTGGCCTAACTACGGCTACACTAGAAGGACAGTATTTGGTATCTGCGCTCTGCT
GAAGCCAGTTACCTTCGGAAAAAGAGTTGGTAGCTCTTGATCCGGCAAACAAACCACCGCTGGTAGCGGT
GGTTTTTTTGTTTGCAAGCAGCAGATTACGCGCAGAAAAAAAGGATCTCAAGAAGATCCTTTGATCTTTT
CTACGGGGTCTGACGCTCAGTGGAACGAAAACTCACGTTAAGGGATTTTGGTCATGAGATTATCAAAAAG
GATCTTCACCTAGATCCTTTTAAATTAAAAATGAAGTTTTAAATCAATCTAAAGTATATATGAGTAAACT
TGGTCTGACAGTTACCAATGCTTAATCAGTGAGGCACCTATCTCAGCGATCTGTCTATTTCGTTCATCCA
TAGTTGCCTGACTCCCCGTCGTGTAGATAACTACGATACGGGAGGGCTTACCATCTGGCCCCAGTGCTGC
AATGATACCGCGAGACCCACGCTCACCGGCTCCAGATTTATCAGCAATAAACCAGCCAGCCGGAAGGGCC
GAGCGCAGAAGTGGTCCTGCAACTTTATCCGCCTCCATCCAGTCTATTAATTGTTGCCGGGAAGCTAGAG
TAAGTAGTTCGCCAGTTAATAGTTTGCGCAACGTTGTTGCCATTGCTACAGGCATCGTGGTGTCACGCTC
GTCGTTTGGTATGGCTTCATTCAGCTCCGGTTCCCAACGATCAAGGCGAGTTACATGATCCCCCATGTTG
TGCAAAAAAGCGGTTAGCTCCTTCGGTCCTCCGATCGTTGTCAGAAGTAAGTTGGCCGCAGTGTTATCAC
TCATGGTTATGGCAGCACTGCATAATTCTCTTACTGTCATGCCATCCGTAAGATGCTTTTCTGTGACTGG
TGAGTACTCAACCAAGTCATTCTGAGAATAGTGTATGCGGCGACCGAGTTGCTCTTGCCCGGCGTCAATA
CGGGATAATACCGCGCCACATAGCAGAACTTTAAAAGTGCTCATCATTGGAAAACGTTCTTCGGGGCGAA
AACTCTCAAGGATCTTACCGCTGTTGAGATCCAGTTCGATGTAACCCACTCGTGCACCCAACTGATCTTC
AGCATCTTTTACTTTCACCAGCGTTTCTGGGTGAGCAAAAACAGGAAGGCAAAATGCCGCAAAAAAGGGA
ATAAGGGCGACACGGAAATGTTGAATACTCATACTCTTCCTTTTTCAATATTATTGAAGCATTTATCAGG
GTTATTGTCTCATGAGCGGATACATATTTGAATGTATTTAGAAAAATAAACAAATAGGGGTTCCGCGCAC
ATTTCCCCGAAAAGTGCCAC
Features (pLannotate 1.2.2; 21 found; start..end, strand, type, name):
     30..458     -  rep_origin     f1 ori (sequence partly withheld): f1 bacteriophage origin of replication; arrow indicates direction of (+) strand synthesis
    463..618     -  CDS            lacZα (fragment): LacZα fragment of β-galactosidase; lacZ fragment
    649..667     +  promoter       T7 promoter: promoter for bacteriophage T7 RNA polymerase
    776..910     +  polyA_signal   SV40 poly(A) signal: SV40 polyadenylation signal
    915..932     +  promoter       T7 promoter (fragment): promoter for bacteriophage T7 RNA polymerase
    940..2207    -  CDS            FLP (fragment): site-specific recombinase FLP is a site-specific recombinase from Saccharomyces cerevisiae. Recombination occurs at FRT sequences.
   2248..2266    -  promoter       SP6 promoter: promoter for bacteriophage SP6 RNA polymerase
   2285..3269    +  promoter       CMV IE94 promoter: enhancer/promoter region of simian cytomegalovirus major immediate early transcription unit IE94
   3304..3322    +  promoter       SP6 promoter: promoter for bacteriophage SP6 RNA polymerase
   3354..4781    +  CDS            tdTomato: tdTomato is a basic (constitutively fluorescent) orange fluorescent protein published in 2004, derived from Discosoma sp.. It is reported to be a somewhat slowly-maturing tandem dimer with low acid sensitivity.
   4803..4820    -  promoter       T7 promoter (fragment): promoter for bacteriophage T7 RNA polymerase
   4825..4959    -  polyA_signal   SV40 poly(A) signal: SV40 polyadenylation signal
   5033..5114    -  misc_feature   MCS (fragment): pBluescript multiple cloning site
   5127..5145    -  promoter       T3 promoter: promoter for bacteriophage T3 RNA polymerase
   5213..5229    -  protein_bind   lac operator: The lac repressor binds to the lac operator to inhibit transcription in E. coli. This inhibition can be relieved by adding lactose or isopropyl-β-D-thiogalactopyranoside (IPTG). lac repressor encoded by lacI
   5237..5267    -  promoter       lac promoter: promoter for the E. coli lac operon
   5282..5303    -  protein_bind   CAP binding site: CAP binding activates transcription in the presence of cAMP. E. coli catabolite activator protein
   5316..5408    -  CDS            lacI (fragment): lac repressor; lacI; The lac repressor binds to the lac operator to inhibit transcription in E. coli. This inhibition can be relieved by adding lactose or isopropyl-β-D-thiogalactopyranoside (IPTG).
   5591..6179    -  rep_origin     ori: high-copy-number ColE1/pMB1/pBR322/pUC origin of replication
   6350..7210    -  CDS            AmpR: β-lactamase; bla; confers resistance to ampicillin, carbenicillin, and related antibiotics
   7211..7315    -  promoter       AmpR promoter: bla
