[The description below was written by a language model from this plasmid's Addgene catalogue record and pLannotate feature annotations shown in this document.]
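Description:
pBSHSP:FLP;CMV:tdTomato-SceI is a 7.3 kb transgenesis plasmid built on an I-SceI-modified pBluescript II SK+ backbone, intended for generating transgenic Xenopus laevis by the I-SceI meganuclease method. It is propagated in E. coli as a high-copy plasmid through its ColE1/pUC origin with ampicillin selection (AmpR under its own bla promoter). It retains the usual pBluescript elements: an f1 origin, lacZα and lac promoter/operator remnants, and flanking T7 and T3 promoters. The I-SceI recognition sites implied by the backbone name are not annotated in the feature table.

The roughly 4.4 kb insert, cloned between KpnI and NotI, carries two expression units. According to the depositor, yeast FLP recombinase is driven by the Xenopus laevis hsp70 heat-shock promoter. The annotation shows the FLP coding sequence on the reverse strand but does not identify an hsp70 element, and the unannotated space directly upstream of FLP is small, so the promoter's position cannot be confirmed from the table. The second unit runs on the forward strand and uses a simian CMV IE94 enhancer/promoter to express the tandem-dimer red fluorescent protein tdTomato constitutively. The two coding sequences therefore diverge from the centre of the insert, and each is followed by an SV40 polyadenylation signal. Short SP6 and T7 promoter sequences flanking both coding regions appear to be carried over from earlier cloning vectors.

In use, tdTomato fluorescence marks transgenic animals, while heat shock induces FLP, allowing temporally controlled recombination at FRT sites in a separate reporter or effector transgene. The record notes discrepancies between the depositor's assembled sequence and repository quality-control sequencing, including a substitution at residue 415 in the downstream dimer unit of tdTomato that may affect its expression.
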