Addgene plasmid #30523: pBSHSP:FLP;CMV:tdTomato-SceI
Depositing lab: Gerhart Ryffel. Depositing organization: Universitaetsklinikum Essen. Publication: Heat-shock inducible Cre strains to study organogenesis in transgenic Xenopus laevis. Roose M, Sauert K, Turan G, Solomentsew N, Werdien D, Pramanik K, Senkel S, Ryffel GU, Waldner C. Transgenic Res. 2009 Aug . 18(4):595-605. 10.1007/s11248-009-9253-4 PubMed 19266305.
Backbone
  Vector backbone: I-SceI-pBSII-SK+
  Backbone manufacturer: Genbank DQ836146
  Backbone size w/o insert (bp): 3007
  Vector type: Flp/FRT, heat shock inducible, I-SceI Megabase vector
Growth in bacteria
  Bacterial resistance: Ampicillin, 100 μg/mL
  Growth temperature: 37°C
  Growth strain: DH5alpha
  Copy number: High Copy
Gene/Insert
  Gene/Insert name: FLP recombinase tdTomato
  Species: S. cerevisiae (budding yeast); synthetic
  Insert size (bp): 4400
  Mutation: R415H
  GenBank ID: AY678269
  Cloning method: Restriction Enzyme; 5′ cloning site KpnI (not destroyed); 3′ cloning site NotI (not destroyed)
  Sequencing primers: 5′ n/a
Terms and licenses: Academic/Nonprofit Terms; Industry Terms: Not Available to Industry
Depositor comments: FLP driven by Xenopus laevis heat shock 70 (hsp 70) promoter with CMV driven tdTomato, both in I-SceI megabase vector Please note that there are some discrepancies between Addgene's quality control sequence and the assembled sequence from the depositor, including a H415R mutation in the downstream dimer component of tdTomato. This mutation may impact tdTomato expression.
How to cite: pBSHSP:FLP;CMV:tdTomato-SceI was a gift from Gerhart Ryffel (Addgene plasmid # 30523 ; http://n2t.net/addgene:30523 ; RRID:Addgene_30523)
