>Addgene plasmid #30523 | pBSHSP:FLP;CMV:tdTomato-SceI | addgene partial sequence | sequence record 37010 | LacZ-F2 5'-cctcttcgctattacgccag-3'
GNGCGGCGATTAAGTTGGGTAACGCCAGGGTTTTCCCAGTCACGACGTTGTAAAACGACGGCCAGTGAGC
GCGTAGGGATAACAGGGTAATGCGCGCGTAATACGACTCACTATAGGGCGAATTGGGTACCGGGCCCAAT
GCATTGGCGCCGCGGCCGCGAATTAAAAAACCTCCCACACCTCCCCCTGAACCTGAAACATAAAATGAAT
GCAATTGTTGTTGTTAACTTGTTTATTGCAGCTTATAATGGTTACAAATAAAGCAATAGCATCACAAATT
TCACAAATAAAGCATTTTTTTCACTGCATTCTAGTTGTGGTTTGTCCAAACTCATCAATGTATCTTATCA
TGTCTGGATCTACGTAATACGACTCACTATAGTTCTAGAATGCGTCTATTTATGTAGGATGAAAGGTAGT
CTAGTACCTCCTGTGATATTATCCCATTCCATGCGGGGTATCGTATGCTTCCTTCAGCACTACCCTTTAG
CTGTTCTATATGCTGCCACTCCTCAATTGGATTAGTCTCATCCTTCAATGCTATCATTTCCTTTGATATT
GGATCATATGCATAGTACCGAGAAACTAGTGCGAAGTAGTGATCAGGTATTGCTGTTATCTGATGAGTAT
ACGTTGTCCTGGCCACGGCAGAAGCACGCTTATCGCTCCAATTTCCCACAACATTAGTCAACTCCGTTAG
GCCCTTCATTGACAGAAATGAGGTCATCAAATGTCTTCCAATGTGAGATTTTGGGCCATTCTTTATAGCA
AAGATTGGATAAGGCGCATTTTTCTTCAAAGCCTTGTTGTACGATCTGACTAAGTTATCTTTTAATAATT
GGTATTCCTGTTTGTTGCTTGAAGAATTGCCGGTCCTATTTACTCGTTTTAGGACTGGTT
