>Addgene plasmid #30523 | pBSHSP:FLP;CMV:tdTomato-SceI | addgene partial sequence | sequence record 38580 | CMV-F 5'-CGCAAATGGGCGGTAGGCGTG-3'
GCCATTCTGCCTGGGGACGTCGGAGCAAGCTTGATTTAGGTGACACTATAGAATACAAGCTACTTGTTCT
TTTTGCAGGATCCCGCCACCATGGTGAGCAAGGGCGAGGAGGTCATCAAAGAGTTCATGCGCTTCAAGGT
GCGCATGGAGGGCTCCATGAACGGCCACGAGTTCGAGATCGAGGGCGAGGGCGAGGGCCGCCCCTACGAG
GGCACCCAGACCGCCAAGCTGAAGGTGACCAAGGGCGGCCCCCTGCCCTTCGCCTGGGACATCCTGTCCC
CCCAGTTCATGTACGGCTCCAAGGCGTACGTGAAGCACCCCGCCGACATCCCCGATTACAAGAAGCTGTC
CTTCCCCGAGGGCTTCAAGTGGGAGCGCGTGATGAACTTCGAGGACGGCGGTCTGGTGACCGTGACCCAG
GACTCCTCCCTGCAGGACGGCACGCTGATCTACAAGGTGAAGATGCGCGGCACCAACTTCCCCCCCGACG
GCCCCGTAATGCAGAAGAAGACCATGGGCTGGGAGGCCTCCACCGAGCGCCTGTACCCCCGCGACGGCGT
GCTGAAGGGCGAGATCCACCAGGCCCTGAAGCTGAAGGACGGCGGCCACTACCTGGTGGAGTTCAAGACC
ATCTACATGGCCAAGAAGCCCGTGCAACTGCCCGGCTACTACTACGTGGACACCAAGCTGGACATCACCT
CCCACAACGAGGACTACACCATCGTGGAACAGTACGAGCGCTCCGAGGGCCGCCACCACC
