>Addgene plasmid #30523 | pBSHSP:FLP;CMV:tdTomato-SceI | addgene partial sequence | sequence record 81324 | pBluescript-SK 5'-tctagaactagtggatc-3'
CTTGTACAGCTCGTCCATGCCGTACAGGAACAGGTGGTGGCGGCCCTCGGAGCGCTCGTACTGTTCCACG
ATGGTGTAGTCCTCGTTGTGGGAGGTGATGTCCAGCTTGGTGTCCACGTAGTAGTAGCCGGGCAGTTGCA
CGGGCTTCTTGGCCATGTAGATGGTCTTGAACTCCACCAGGTAGCGGCCGCCGTCCTTCAGCTTCAGGGC
CTGGTGGATCTCGCCCTTCAGCACGCCGTCGCGGGGGTACAGGCGCTCGGTGGAGGCCTCCCAGCCCATG
GTCTTCTTCTGCATTACGGGGCCGTCGGGGGGGAAGTTGGTGCCGCGCATCTTCACCTTGTAGATCAGCG
TGCCGTCCTGCAGGGAGGAGTCCTGGGTCACGGTCACCAGACCGCCGTCCTCGAAGTTCATCACGCGCTC
CCACTTGAAGCCCTCGGGGAAGGACAGCTTCTTGTAATCGGGGATGTCGGCGGGGTGCTTCACGTACGCC
TTGGAGCCGTACATGAACTGGGGGGACAGGATGTCCCAGGCGAAGGGCAGGGGGCCGCCCTTGGTCACCT
TCAGCTTGGCGGTCTGGGTGCCCTCGTAGGGGCGGCCCTCGCCCTCGCCCTCGATCTCGAACTCGTGGCC
GTTCATGGAGCCCTCCATGCGCACCTTGAAGCGCATGAACTCTTTGATGACGGCCATGTTGTTGTCCTCG
GAGGAGGCGGTGCCGGAGCTGCCGCTGCCGGTGCTGCCGGTGCCATGCCCCAGGAACAGGTGGTGGCGGC
CCTCGGAGCGCTCGTACTGTTCCACGATGGTGTAGTCCTCGTTGTGGGAGGTGATGTCCAGCTTGGTGTC
CACGTAGTAGTAGCCGGGCAGTTGCACGGGCTTCTTGGCCATGTAGATGGTCTTGAACTCCACCAGGTAG
TGGCCGCCGTCCTTCAGCTTCAGGGCCTGGTGGATCTCGCCCTTCAGCACGCCGTCGCGGGGGTACAGGC
GCTCGGTGGAGGCCTCCCAGCCCATGGTCTTCTTCTGCATTACGGGGCCGTCGGGG
